Addgene plasmid #129603: mNeonGreen-Rab7
Purpose: In vivo visualization of Rab7 (can be used for colocalization studies)
Depositing lab: Dorus Gadella. Publication: Robust and Bright Genetically Encoded Fluorescent Markers for Highlighting Structures and Compartments in Mammalian Cells. Chertkova AO, Mastop M, Postma M, van Bommel N, van der Niet S, Batenburg KL, Joosen L, Gadella TWJ, Okada Y, Goedhart J. bioRxiv (2020) 160374; doi: https://doi.org/10.1101/160374.
Backbone
  Vector backbone: pEGFP-C1
  Backbone manufacturer: Clontech
  Vector type: Mammalian Expression
Growth in bacteria
  Bacterial resistance: Kanamycin, 50 μg/mL
  Growth temperature: 37°C
  Growth strain: DH5alpha
  Copy number: High Copy
Gene/Insert
  Gene/Insert name: Rab7
  Species: Synthetic
  Promoter: CMV
  Cloning method: Restriction Enzyme; 5′ cloning site Unknown (unknown if destroyed); 3′ cloning site Unknown (unknown if destroyed)
Terms and licenses: Academic/Nonprofit Terms; Industry Terms: Not Available to Industry
How to cite: mNeonGreen-Rab7 was a gift from Dorus Gadella (Addgene plasmid # 129603 ; http://n2t.net/addgene:129603 ; RRID:Addgene_129603)
