[The description below was written by a language model from this plasmid's Addgene catalogue record and pLannotate feature annotations shown in this document.]
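Description:
mNeonGreen-Rab7 is a mammalian expression plasmid of about 5.4 kb built on the Clontech pEGFP-C1 backbone, with the original EGFP replaced by mNeonGreen, a bright, rapidly maturing monomeric green/yellow fluorescent protein derived from Branchiostoma lanceolatum. The human cytomegalovirus immediate early enhancer and promoter drive a single fusion open reading frame. In it, mNeonGreen sits at the N-terminus and is joined through a short stretch of residual multiple cloning site to the Rab7 coding sequence, and the transcript ends at the SV40 polyadenylation signal. The catalogue lists the insert species as synthetic, whereas the automated annotation matches the coding region most closely to canine RAB7A. The restriction sites used for cloning are not recorded. Placing the fluorescent protein at the N-terminus leaves the C-terminus of the small GTPase free, which in Rab proteins is generally needed for lipid modification and membrane attachment.

The plasmid replicates in E. coli from a high-copy ColE1/pUC-type origin and also carries an f1 phage origin. Selection uses the Tn5 aminoglycoside phosphotransferase (NeoR/KanR) cassette. A bacterial bla promoter and the SV40 early promoter sit in tandem upstream of this gene, and the HSV TK polyadenylation signal follows it, so the same gene gives kanamycin resistance in bacteria and can give G418 resistance in transfected mammalian cells. The short large T antigen, ble and bGH poly(A) fragments in the feature table appear to be backbone remnants or partial matches rather than functional elements.

Rab7 regulates late endosomal maturation and endosome-to-lysosome trafficking, so the fusion serves as a fluorescent marker for visualising Rab7 in living mammalian cells and for colocalisation studies with other labelled proteins.
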