Features (pLannotate 1.2.2; 16 found; start..end, strand, type, name):
     61..364     +  enhancer       CMV enhancer: human cytomegalovirus immediate early enhancer
    365..568     +  promoter       CMV promoter: human cytomegalovirus (CMV) immediate early promoter
    613..1320    +  CDS            mNeonGreen: mNeonGreen is a basic (constitutively fluorescent) green/yellow fluorescent protein published in 2013, derived from Branchiostoma lanceolatum. It is reported to be a very rapidly-maturing monomer with moderate acid sensitivity.
   1321..1348    +  misc_feature   MCS (fragment): multiple cloning site
   1351..1968    +  CDS            RAB7A: RAB7A_CANLF - Also known as RAB7. Experimental evidence at protein level: Swiss-Prot protein existence level 1. Small GTPase which cycles between active GTP-bound and inactive GDP-bound states. In its active state, binds to a variety of effector proteins playing a key role in the regulation of endo- lysosomal trafficking. Governs early-to-late endosomal maturation, microtubule minus-end as well as plus-end directed endosomal migration and positioning, and endosome-lysosome transport through different protein-protein interaction cascades (By similarity). Plays a central role, not only in endoso
   1972..2015    +  misc_feature   MCS (fragment): multiple cloning site
   2032..2116    +  CDS            large T antigen (fragment): large T antigen from SV40 (simian virus 40)
   2139..2260    +  polyA_signal   SV40 poly(A) signal: SV40 polyadenylation signal
   2294..2722    -  rep_origin     f1 ori (sequence partly withheld): f1 bacteriophage origin of replication; arrow indicates direction of (+) strand synthesis
   2749..2853    +  promoter       AmpR promoter: bla
   2855..3212    +  promoter       SV40 promoter: SV40 enhancer and early promoter
   3247..4041    +  CDS            NeoR/KanR: aminoglycoside phosphotransferase from Tn5; aph(3')-II (or nptII); confers resistance to neomycin, kanamycin, and G418 (Geneticin®)
   4062..4214    +  CDS            ble (fragment): BLE_KLEPN - Experimental evidence at protein level: Swiss-Prot protein existence level 1. Binding protein with a strong affinity to the bleomycin family of antibiotics. Binds to CL990; an antimitotic-antibiotic compound. From Klebsiella pneumoniae.
   4273..4320    +  polyA_signal   HSV TK poly(A) signal: herpes simplex virus thymidine kinase polyadenylation signal (Cole and Stacy, 1985)
   4411..4427    -  polyA_signal   bGH poly(A) signal (fragment): bovine growth hormone polyadenylation signal
   4649..5237    +  rep_origin     ori: high-copy-number ColE1/pMB1/pBR322/pUC origin of replication
>Addgene plasmid #129603 | mNeonGreen-Rab7 | addgene full sequence | sequence record 261657 | Addgene NGS Result
TAGTTATTAATAGTAATCAATTACGGGGTCATTAGTTCATAGCCCATATATGGAGTTCCGCGTTACATAA
CTTACGGTAAATGGCCCGCCTGGCTGACCGCCCAACGACCCCCGCCCATTGACGTCAATAATGACGTATG
TTCCCATAGTAACGCCAATAGGGACTTTCCATTGACGTCAATGGGTGGAGTATTTACGGTAAACTGCCCA
CTTGGCAGTACATCAAGTGTATCATATGCCAAGTACGCCCCCTATTGACGTCAATGACGGTAAATGGCCC
GCCTGGCATTATGCCCAGTACATGACCTTATGGGACTTTCCTACTTGGCAGTACATCTACGTATTAGTCA
TCGCTATTACCATGGTGATGCGGTTTTGGCAGTACATCAATGGGCGTGGATAGCGGTTTGACTCACGGGG
ATTTCCAAGTCTCCACCCCATTGACGTCAATGGGAGTTTGTTTTGGCACCAAAATCAACGGGACTTTCCA
AAATGTCGTAACAACTCCGCCCCATTGACGCAAATGGGCGGTAGGCGTGTACGGTGGGAGGTCTATATAA
GCAGAGCTGGTTTAGTGAACCGTCAGATCCGCTAGCGCTACCGGTCGCCACCATGGTGAGCAAGGGCGAG
GAGGATAACATGGCCTCTCTCCCAGCGACACATGAGTTACACATCTTTGGCTCCATCAACGGTGTGGACT
TTGACATGGTGGGTCAGGGCACCGGCAATCCAAATGATGGTTATGAGGAGTTAAACCTGAAGTCCACCAA
GGGTGACCTCCAGTTCTCCCCCTGGATTCTGGTCCCTCATATCGGGTATGGCTTCCATCAGTACCTGCCC
TACCCTGACGGGATGTCGCCTTTCCAGGCCGCCATGGTAGATGGCTCCGGCTACCAAGTCCATCGCACAA
TGCAGTTTGAAGATGGTGCCTCCCTTACTGTTAACTACCGCTACACCTACGAGGGAAGCCACATCAAAGG
AGAGGCCCAGGTGAAGGGGACTGGTTTCCCTGCTGACGGTCCTGTGATGACCAACTCGCTGACCGCTGCG
GACTGGTGCAGGTCGAAGAAGACTTACCCCAACGACAAAACCATCATCAGTACCTTTAAGTGGAGTTACA
CCACTGGAAATGGCAAGCGCTACCGGAGCACTGCGCGGACCACCTACACCTTTGCCAAGCCAATGGCGGC
TAACTATCTGAAGAACCAGCCGATGTACGTGTTCCGTAAGACGGAGCTCAAGCACTCCAAGACCGAGCTC
AACTTCAAGGAGTGGCAAAAGGCCTTTACCGATGTGATGGGCATGGACGAGCTGTACAAGTCCGGACTCA
GATCTCGAGCTCAAGCTTATACCTCTAGGAAGAAAGTGTTGCTGAAGGTTATCATCCTGGGAGATTCTGG
AGTTGGTAAGACATCACTCATGAACCAGTATGTGAACAAGAAATTCAGTAATCAGTACAAAGCTACAATA
GGAGCAGACTTTCTGACAAAGGAGGTGATGGTGGATGACAGACTAGTTACAATGCAGATCTGGGACACAG
CAGGCCAGGAACGGTTCCAGTCCCTTGGTGTGGCCTTCTACAGAGGTGCAGACTGCTGCGTTCTGGTATT
TGACGTTACTGCCCCCAACACATTCAAAACCCTCGATAGCTGGAGAGATGAGTTTCTCATCCAGGCCAGT
CCCCGGGATCCTGAAAACTTCCCTTTCGTTGTGTTGGGAAACAAGATTGACCTCGAAAACAGACAAGTGG
CCACAAAGCGGGCACAGGCCTGGTGCTACAGCAAAAACAACATTCCCTACTTCGAGACCAGTGCCAAGGA
GGCCATCAATGTGGAGCAGGCGTTCCAGACGATTGCAAGGAATGCACTTAAACAGGAAACAGAGGTGGAG
CTGTACAATGAATTCCCTGAACCCATCAAACTGGACAAGAACGACCGGGCCAAGACCTCAGCGGAAAGCT
GCAGTTGCTGAAAGCTTCGAATTCTGCAGTCGACGGTACCGCGGGCCCGGGATCCACCGGATCTAGATAA
CTGATCATAATCAGCCATACCACATTTGTAGAGGTTTTACTTGCTTTAAAAAACCTCCCACACCTCCCCC
TGAACCTGAAACATAAAATGAATGCAATTGTTGTTGTTAACTTGTTTATTGCAGCTTATAATGGTTACAA
ATAAAGCAATAGCATCACAAATTTCACAAATAAAGCATTTTTTTCACTGCATTCTAGTTGTGGTTTGTCC
AAACTCATCAATGTATCTTAACGCGTAAATTGTAAGCGTTAATATTTTGTTAAAATTCGCGTTAAATTTT
TGTTAAATCAGCTCATTTTTTAACCAATAGGCCGAAATCGGCAAAATCCCTTATAAATCAAAAGAATAGA
CCGAGATAGGGT
[37 nt withheld, positions 2393-2429]
AAAGAACGTGGACTCCAACGTCAAAGG
[49 nt withheld, positions 2457-2505]
T
[91 nt withheld, positions 2507-2597]
G
[124 nt withheld, positions 2599-2722]
CAGGTGGCACTTTTCGGGGAAATGTGCGCGGAACCCCTATTTGTTTATTTTTCTAAATACATTCAAATAT
GTATCCGCTCATGAGACAATAACCCTGATAAATGCTTCAATAATATTGAAAAAGGAAGAGTCCTGAGGCG
GAAAGAACCAGCTGTGGAATGTGTGTCAGTTAGGGTGTGGAAAGTCCCCAGGCTCCCCAGCAGGCAGAAG
TATGCAAAGCATGCATCTCAATTAGTCAGCAACCAGGTGTGGAAAGTCCCCAGGCTCCCCAGCAGGCAGA
AGTATGCAAAGCATGCATCTCAATTAGTCAGCAACCATAGTCCCGCCCCTAACTCCGCCCATCCCGCCCC
TAACTCCGCCCAGTTCCGCCCATTCTCCGCCCCATGGCTGACTAATTTTTTTTATTTATGCAGAGGCCGA
GGCCGCCTCGGCCTCTGAGCTATTCCAGAAGTAGTGAGGAGGCTTTTTTGGAGGCCTAGGCTTTTGCAAA
GATCGATCAAGAGACAGGATGAGGATCGTTTCGCATGATTGAACAAGATGGATTGCACGCAGGTTCTCCG
GCCGCTTGGGTGGAGAGGCTATTCGGCTATGACTGGGCACAACAGACAATCGGCTGCTCTGATGCCGCCG
TGTTCCGGCTGTCAGCGCAGGGGCGCCCGGTTCTTTTTGTCAAGACCGACCTGTCCGGTGCCCTGAATGA
ACTGCAAGACGAGGCAGCGCGGCTATCGTGGCTGGCCACGACGGGCGTTCCTTGCGCAGCTGTGCTCGAC
GTTGTCACTGAAGCGGGAAGGGACTGGCTGCTATTGGGCGAAGTGCCGGGGCAGGATCTCCTGTCATCTC
ACCTTGCTCCTGCCGAGAAAGTATCCATCATGGCTGATGCAATGCGGCGGCTGCATACGCTTGATCCGGC
TACCTGCCCATTCGACCACCAAGCGAAACATCGCATCGAGCGAGCACGTACTCGGATGGAAGCCGGTCTT
GTCGATCAGGATGATCTGGACGAAGAGCATCAGGGGCTCGCGCCAGCCGAACTGTTCGCCAGGCTCAAGG
CGAGCATGCCCGACGGCGAGGATCTCGTCGTGACCCATGGCGATGCCTGCTTGCCGAATATCATGGTGGA
AAATGGCCGCTTTTCTGGATTCATCGACTGTGGCCGGCTGGGTGTGGCGGACCGCTATCAGGACATAGCG
TTGGCTACCCGTGATATTGCTGAAGAGCTTGGCGGCGAATGGGCTGACCGCTTCCTCGTGCTTTACGGTA
TCGCCGCTCCCGATTCGCAGCGCATCGCCTTCTATCGCCTTCTTGACGAGTTCTTCTGAGCGGGACTCTG
GGGTTCGAAATGACCGACCAAGCGACGCCCAACCTGCCATCACGAGATTTCGATTCCACCGCCGCCTTCT
ATGAAAGGTTGGGCTTCGGAATCGTTTTCCGGGACGCCGGCTGGATGATCCTCCAGCGCGGGGATCTCAT
GCTGGAGTTCTTCGCCCACCCTAGGGGGAGGCTAACTGAAACACGGAAGGAGACAATACCGGAAGGAACC
CGCGCTATGACGGCAATAAAAAGACAGAATAAAACGCACGGTGTTGGGTCGTTTGTTCATAAACGCGGGG
TTCGGTCCCAGGGCTGGCACTCTGTCGATACCCCACCGAGACCCCATTGGGGCCAATACGCCCGCGTTTC
TTCCTTTTCCCCACCCCACCCCCCAAGTTCGGGTGAAGGCCCAGGGCTCGCAGCCAACGTCGGGGCGGCA
GGCCCTGCCATAGCCTCAGGTTACTCATATATACTTTAGATTGATTTAAAACTTCATTTTTAATTTAAAA
GGATCTAGGTGAAGATCCTTTTTGATAATCTCATGACCAAAATCCCTTAACGTGAGTTTTCGTTCCACTG
AGCGTCAGACCCCGTAGAAAAGATCAAAGGATCTTCTTGAGATCCTTTTTTTCTGCGCGTAATCTGCTGC
TTGCAAACAAAAAAACCACCGCTACCAGCGGTGGTTTGTTTGCCGGATCAAGAGCTACCAACTCTTTTTC
CGAAGGTAACTGGCTTCAGCAGAGCGCAGATACCAAATACTGTTCTTCTAGTGTAGCCGTAGTTAGGCCA
CCACTTCAAGAACTCTGTAGCACCGCCTACATACCTCGCTCTGCTAATCCTGTTACCAGTGGCTGCTGCC
AGTGGCGATAAGTCGTGTCTTACCGGGTTGGACTCAAGACGATAGTTACCGGATAAGGCGCAGCGGTCGG
GCTGAACGGGGGGTTCGTGCACACAGCCCAGCTTGGAGCGAACGACCTACACCGAACTGAGATACCTACA
GCGTGAGCTATGAGAAAGCGCCACGCTTCCCGAAGGGAGAAAGGCGGACAGGTATCCGGTAAGCGGCAGG
GTCGGAACAGGAGAGCGCACGAGGGAGCTTCCAGGGGGAAACGCCTGGTATCTTTATAGTCCTGTCGGGT
TTCGCCACCTCTGACTTGAGCGTCGATTTTTGTGATGCTCGTCAGGGGGGCGGAGCCTATGGAAAAACGC
CAGCAACGCGGCCTTTTTACGGTTCCTGGCCTTTTGCTGGCCTTTTGCTCACATGTTCTTTCCTGCGTTA
TCCCCTGATTCTGTGGATAACCGTATTACCGCCATGCAT
